>Addgene plasmid #196836 | pUCmini-iCAP-AAV9-X1.1 | addgene full sequence | sequence record 385554 | Addgene NGS Result
CCAATGATACGCGTCGGTGCGGGCCTCTTCGCTATTACGCCAGCTGGCGAAAGGGGGATGTGCTGCAAGG
CGATTAAGTTGGGTAACGCCAGGGTTTTCCCAGTCACGACGTTGTAAAACGACGGCCAGTGAGCGCGCGT
AATACGACTCACTATAGGGCGAATTGGGTACATCGACGGTATCGGGGGAGCTCGCAGGGTCTCCATTTTG
AAGCGGGAGGTTTGAACGCGCAGCCGCCATGCCGGGGTTTTACGAGATTGTGATTAAGGTCCCCAGCGAC
CTTGACGAGCATCTGCCCGGCATTTCTGACAGCTTTGTGAACTGGGTGGCCGAGAAGGAATGGGAGTTGC
CGCCAGATTCTGACATGGATCTGAATCTGATTGAGCAGGCACCCCTGACCGTGGCCGAGAAGCTGCAGCG
CGACTTTCTGACGGAATGGCGCCGTGTGAGTAAGGCCCCGGAGGCTCTTTTCTTTGTGCAATTTGAGAAG
GGAGAGAGCTACTTCCACATGCACGTGCTCGTGGAAACCACCGGGGTGAAATCCATGGTTTTGGGACGTT
TCCTGAGTCAGATTCGCGAAAAACTGATTCAGAGAATTTACCGCGGGATCGAGCCGACTTTGCCAAACTG
GTTCGCGGTCACAAAGACCAGAAATGGCGCCGGAGGCGGGAACAAGGTGGTGGATGAGTGCTACATCCCC
AATTACTTGCTCCCCAAAACCCAGCCTGAGCTCCAGTGGGCGTGGACTAATATGGAACAGTATTTAAGCG
CCTGTTTGAATCTCACGGAGCGTAAACGGTTGGTGGCGCAGCATCTGACGCACGTGTCGCAGACGCAGGA
GCAGAACAAAGAGAATCAGAATCCCAATTCTGATGCGCCGGTGATCAGATCAAAAACTTCAGCCAGGTAC
ATGGAGCTGGTCGGGTGGCTCGTGGACAAGGGGATTACCTCGGAGAAGCAGTGGATCCAGGAGGACCAGG
CCTCATACATCTCCTTCAATGCGGCCTCCAACTCGCGGTCCCAAATCAAGGCTGCCTTGGACAATGCGGG
AAAGATTATGAGCCTGACTAAAACCGCCCCCGACTACCTGGTGGGCCAGCAGCCCGTGGAGGACATTTCC
AGCAATCGGATTTATAAAATTTTGGAACTAAACGGGTACGATCCCCAATATGCGGCTTCCGTCTTTCTGG
GATGGGCCACGAAAAAGTTCGGCAAGAGGAACACCATCTGGCTGTTTGGGCCTGCAACTACCGGGAAGAC
CAACATCGCGGAGGCCATAGCCCACACTGTGCCCTTCTACGGGTGCGTAAACTGGACCAATGAGAACTTT
CCCTTCAACGACTGTGTGGACAAGATGGTGATCTGGTGGGAGGAGGGGAAGATGACCGCCAAGGTCGTGG
AGTCGGCCAAAGCCATTCTCGGAGGAAGCAAGGTGCGCGTGGACCAGAAATGCAAGTCCTCGGCCCAGAT
AGACCCGACTCCCGTGATCGTCACCTCCAACACCAATATGTGCGCCGTGATTGACGGGAACTCAACGACC
TTCGAACACCAGCAGCCGTTGCAAGACCGGATGTTCAAATTTGAACTCACCCGCCGTCTGGATCATGACT
TTGGGAAGGTCACCAAGCAGGAAGTCAAAGACTTTTTCCGGTGGGCAAAGGATCACGTGGTTGAGGTGGA
GCATGAATTCTACGTCAAAAAGGGTGGAGCCAAGAAAAGACCCGCCCCCAGTGACGCAGATATAAGTGAG
CCCAAACGGGTGCGCGAGTCAGTTGCGCAGCCATCGACGTCAGACGCGGAAGCTTCGATCAACTACGCGG
ACAGGTACCAAAACAAATGTTCTCGTCACGTGGGCATGAATCTGATGCTGTTTCCCTGCAGACAATGCGA
GAGACTGAATCAGAATTCAAATATCTGCTTCACTCACGGTGTCAAAGACTGTTTAGAGTGCTTTCCCGTG
TCAGAATCTCAACCCGTTTCTGTCGTCAAAAAGGCGTATCAGAAACTGTGCTACATTCATCACATCATGG
GAAAGGTGCCAGACGCTTGCACTGCTTGCGACCTGGTCAATGTGGACTTGGATGACTGTGTTTCTGAACA
ATAAATGACTTAAACCAGGTATGAGTCGGCTGGATAAATCTAAAGTCATAAACGGCGCTCTGGAATTACT
CAATGAAGTCGGTATCGAAGGCCTGACGACAAGGAAACTCGCTCAAAAGCTGGGAGTTGAGCAGCCTACC
CTGTACTGGCACGTGAAGAACAAGCGGGCCCTGCTCGATGCCCTGGCCATCGAGATGCTGGACAGGCATC
ATACCCACTTCTGCCCCCTGGAAGGCGAGTCATGGCAAGACTTTCTGCGGAACAACGCCAAGTCATTCCG
CTGTGCTCTCCTCTCACATCGCGACGGGGCTAAAGTGCATCTCGGCACCCGCCCAACAGAGAAACAGTAC
GAAACCCTGGAAAATCAGCTCGCGTTCCTGTGTCAGCAAGGCTTCTCCCTGGAGAACGCACTGTACGCTC
TGTCCGCCGTGGGCCACTTTACACTGGGCTGCGTATTGGAGGAACAGGAGCATCAAGTAGCAAAAGAGGA
AAGAGAGACACCTACCACCGATTCTATGCCCCCACTTCTGAGACAAGCAATTGAGCTGTTCGACCGGCAG
GGAGCCGAACCTGCCTTCCTTTTCGGCCTGGAACTAATCATATGTGGCCTGGAGAAACAGCTAAAGTGCG
AAAGCGGCGGGCCGGCCGACGCCCTTGACGATTTTGACTTAGACATGCTCCCAGCCGATGCCCTTGACGA
CTTTGACCTTGATATGCTGCCTGCTGACGCTCTTGACGATTTTGACCTTGACATGCTCCCCGGGTAAATG
CATGAATTCGATCTAGAGGGCCCTATTCTATAGTGTCACCTAAATGCTAGAGCTCGCTGATCAGCCTCGA
CTGTGCCTTCTAGTTGCCAGCCATCTGTTGTTTGCCCCTCCCCCGTGCCTTCCTTGACCCTGGAAGGTGC
CACTCCCACTGTCCTTTCCTAATAAAATGAGGAAATTGCATCGCATTGTCTGAGTAGGTGTCATTCTATT
CTGGGGGGTGGGGTGGGGCAGGACAGCAAGGGGGAGGATTGGGAAGACAATAGCAGGCATGCTGGGGATG
CGGTGGGCTCTATGGCTTCTGAGGCGGAAAGAACCAGCTGGGGCTCGAATCAAGCTATCAAGTGCCACCT
GACGTCTCCCTATCAGTGATAGAGAAGTCGACACGTCTCGAGCTCCCTATCAGTGATAGAGAAGGTACGT
CTAGAACGTCTCCCTATCAGTGATAGAGAAGTCGACACGTCTCGAGCTCCCTATCAGTGATAGAGAAGGT
ACGTCTAGAACGTCTCCCTATCAGTGATAGAGAAGTCGACACGTCTCGAGCTCCCTATCAGTGATAGAGA
AGGTACGTCTAGAACGTCTCCCTATCAGTGATAGAGAAGTCGACACGTCTCGAGCTCCCTATCAGTGATA
GAGAAGGTACCCCCTATATAAGCAGAGAGATCTGTTCAAATTTGAACTGACTAAGCGGCTCCCGCCAGAT
TTTGGCAAGATTACTAAGCAGGAAGTCAAGGACTTTTTTGCTTGGGCAAAGGTCAATCAGGTGCCGGTGA
CTCACGAGTTTAAAGTTCCCAGGGAATTGGCGGGAACTAAAGGGGCGGAGAAATCTCTAAAACGCCCACT
GGGTGACGTCACCAATACTAGCTATAAAAGTCTGGAGAAGCGGGCCAGGCTCTCATTTGTTCCCGAGACG
CCTCGCAGTTCAGACGTGACTGTTGATCCCGCTCCTCTGCGACCGCTAGCTTCGATCAACTACGCAGACA
GGTACCAAAACAAGTGTTCTCGTCACGTGGGCATTAATCTGATTCTGTTTCCCTGCAGACAATGCGAGAG
AATGAATCAGAACTCAAATATCTGCTTCACTCACGGACAGAAAGACTGTTTAGAGTGCTTTCCCGTGTCA
GAATCTCAACCCGTTTCTGTCGTCAAAAAGGCGTATCAGAAACTGTGCTACATTCATCATATCATGGGAA
AGGTGCCAGACGCTTGCACTGCCTGCGATCTGGTCAATGTGGATTTGGATGACTGCATCTTTGAACAATA
AATGACTTAAGCCAGGTATGGCTGCCGATGGTTATCTTCCAGATTGGCTCGAGGACAACCTTAGTGAAGG
AATTCGCGAGTGGTGGGCTTTGAAACCTGGAGCCCCTCAACCCAAGGCAAATCAACAACATCAAGACAAC
GCTAGAGGTCTTGTGCTTCCGGGTTACAAATACCTTGGACCCGGCAACGGACTCGACAAGGGGGAGCCGG
TCAACGCAGCAGACGCGGCGGCCCTCGAGCACGACAAAGCCTACGACCAGCAGCTCAAGGCCGGAGACAA
CCCGTACCTCAAGTACAACCACGCCGACGCCGAGTTCCAGGAGCGGCTCAAAGAAGATACGTCTTTTGGG
GGCAACCTCGGGCGAGCAGTCTTCCAGGCCAAAAAGAGGCTTCTTGAACCTCTTGGTCTGGTTGAGGAAG
CGGCTAAGACGGCTCCTGGAAAGAAGAGGCCTGTAGAGCAGTCTCCTCAGGAACCGGACTCCTCCGCGGG
TATTGGCAAATCGGGTGCACAGCCCGCTAAAAAGAGACTCAATTTCGGTCAGACTGGCGACACAGAGTCA
GTCCCAGACCCTCAACCAATCGGAGAACCTCCCGCAGCCCCCTCAGGTGTGGGATCTCTTACAATGGCTT
CAGGTGGTGGCGCACCAGTGGCAGACAATAACGAAGGTGCCGATGGAGTGGGTAGTTCCTCGGGAAATTG
GCATTGCGATTCCCAATGGCTGGGGGACAGAGTCATCACCACCAGCACCCGAACCTGGGCCCTGCCCACC
TACAACAATCACCTCTACAAGCAAATCTCCAACAGCACATCTGGAGGATCTTCAAATGACAACGCCTACT
TCGGCTACAGCACCCCCTGGGGGTATTTTGACTTCAACAGATTCCACTGCCACTTCTCACCACGTGACTG
GCAGCGACTCATCAACAACAACTGGGGATTCCGGCCTAAGCGACTCAACTTCAAGCTCTTTAACATTCAG
GTCAAAGAGGTTACGGACAACAATGGAGTCAAGACCATCGCCAATAACCTTACCAGCACGGTCCAGGTCT
TCACGGACTCAGACTATCAGCTCCCGTACGTGCTCGGGTCGGCTCACGAGGGCTGCCTCCCGCCGTTCCC
AGCGGACGTTTTCATGATTCCTCAGTACGGGTATCTGACGCTTAATGATGGAAGCCAGGCCGTGGGTCGT
TCGTCCTTTTACTGCCTGGAATATTTCCCGTCGCAAATGCTAAGAACGGGTAACAACTTCCAGTTCAGCT
ACGAGTTTGAGAACGTACCTTTCCATAGCAGCTACGCTCACAGCCAAAGCCTGGACCGACTAATGAATCC
ACTCATCGACCAATACTTGTACTATCTCTCTAGAACTATTGACGGCGCCGCCACCAAGAACCAAACGCTA
AAATTCAGTGTGGCCGGACCCAGCAACATGGCTGTCCAGGGAAGAAACTACATACCTGGACCCAGCTACC
GACAACAACGTGTCTCAACCACTGTGACTCAAAACAACAACAGCGAATTTGCTTGGCCTGGAGCTTCTTC
TTGGGCTCTCAATGGACGTAATAGCTTGATGAATCCTGGACCTGCTATGGCCTCTCACAAAGAAGGAGAG
GACCGTTTCTTTCCTTTGTCTGGATCTTTAATTTTTGGCAAACAAGGTACTGGCAGAGACAACGTGGATG
CGGACAAAGTCATGATAACCAACGAAGAAGAAATTAAAACTACTAACCCGGTAGCAACGGAGTCCTATGG
ACAAGTGGCCACAAACCACCAGAGTGCCCAAGGCAACAACACCAGAAGCGTGGCACAGGCGCAGACCGGT
TGGGTTCAAAACCAAGGAATACTTCCGGGTATGGTTTGGCAGGACAGAGATGTGTACCTGCAAGGACCCA
TTTGGGCCAAAATTCCTCACACGGACGGCAACTTTCACCCTTCTCCGCTGATGGGAGGGTTTGGAATGAA
GCACCCGCCTCCTCAGATCCTCATCAAAAACACACCTGTACCTGCGGATCCTCCAACGGCCTTCAACAAG
GACAAGCTGAACTCTTTCATCACCCAGTATTCTACTGGTCAAGTCAGCGTGGAGATCGAGTGGGAGCTGC
AGAAGGAAAACAGCAAGCGCTGGAACCCGGAGATCCAGTACACTTCCAACTATTACAAGTCTAATAATGT
TGAATTTGCTGTTAATACTGAAGGTGTATATAGTGAACCCCGCCCCATTGGCACCAGATACCTGACTCGT
AATCTGTAAGTCGACTTGCTTGTTAATCAATAAACCGTTTAATTCGTTTCAGTTGAACTTTGGTCTCTGC
GAAGGGCAATTCGTTTAAACCTGCAGGACTAGAGGTCCTGTATTAGAGGTCACGTGAGTGTTTTGCGACA
TTTTGCGACACCATGTGGTCACGCTGGGTATTTAAGCCCGAGTGAGCACGCAGGGTCTCCATTTTGAAGC
GGGAGGTTTGAACGCGCAGCCGCCAAGCCGAATTCTGCAGATATCACATGTCCTAGGAACTATCGATCCA
TCACACTGGCGGCCGCTCGACTAGAGCGGCCGCCACCGCGGTGGAGCTCCAGCTTTTGCGGACCGAATCG
GAAAGAACATGTGAGCAAAAGGCCAGCAAAAGGCCAGGAACCGTAAAAAGGCCGCGTTGCTGGCGTTTTT
CCATAGGCTCCGCCCCCCTGACGAGCATCACAAAAATCGACGCTCAAGTCAGAGGTGGCGAAACCCGACA
GGACTATAAAGATACCAGGCGTTTCCCCCTGGAAGCTCCCTCGTGCGCTCTCCTGTTCCGACCCTGCCGC
TTACCGGATACCTGTCCGCCTTTCTCCCTTCGGGAAGCGTGGCGCTTTCTCATAGCTCACGCTGTAGGTA
TCTCAGTTCGGTGTAGGTCGTTCGCTCCAAGCTGGGCTGTGTGCACGAACCCCCCGTTCAGCCCGACCGC
TGCGCCTTATCCGGTAACTATCGTCTTGAGTCCAACCCGGTAAGACACGACTTATCGCCACTGGCAGCAG
CCACTGGTAACAGGATTAGCAGAGCGAGGTATGTAGGCGGTGCTACAGAGTTCTTGAAGTGGTGGCCTAA
CTACGGCTACACTAGAAGAACAGTATTTGGTATCTGCGCTCTGCTGAAGCCAGTTACCTTCGGAAAAAGA
GTTGGTAGCTCTTGATCCGGCAAACAAACCACCGCTGGTAGCGGTGGTTTTTTTGTTTGCAAGCAGCAGA
TTACGCGCAGAAAAAAAGGATCTCAAGAAGATCCTTTGATCTTTTCTACGGGGTCTGACGCTCAGTGGAA
CGAAAACTCACGTTAAGGGATTTTGGTCATGAGATTATCAAAAAGGATCTTCACCTAGATCCTTTTAAAT
TAAAAATGAAGTTTTAAATCAATCTAAAGTATATATGAGTAAACTTGGTCTGACAGTTACCAATGCTTAA
TCAGTGAGGCACCTATCTCAGCGATCTGTCTATTTCGTTCATCCATAGTTGCCTGACTCCCCGTCGTGTA
GATAACTACGATACGGGAGGGCTTACCATCTGGCCCCAGTGCTGCAATGATACCGCGAGACCCACGCTCA
CCGGCTCCAGATTTATCAGCAATAAACCAGCCAGCCGGAAGGGCCGAGCGCAGAAGTGGTCCTGCAACTT
TATCCGCCTCCATCCAGTCTATTAATTGTTGCCGGGAAGCTAGAGTAAGTAGTTCGCCAGTTAATAGTTT
GCGCAACGTTGTTGCCATTGCTACAGGCATCGTGGTGTCACGCTCGTCGTTTGGTATGGCTTCATTCAGC
TCCGGTTCCCAACGATCAAGGCGAGTTACATGATCCCCCATGTTGTGCAAAAAAGCGGTTAGCTCCTTCG
GTCCTCCGATCGTTGTCAGAAGTAAGTTGGCCGCAGTGTTATCACTCATGGTTATGGCAGCACTGCATAA
TTCTCTTACTGTCATGCCATCCGTAAGATGCTTTTCTGTGACTGGTGAGTACTCAACCAAGTCATTCTGA
GAATAGTGTATGCGGCGACCGAGTTGCTCTTGCCCGGCGTCAATACGGGATAATACCGCGCCACATAGCA
GAACTTTAAAAGTGCTCATCATTGGAAAACGTTCTTCGGGGCGAAAACTCTCAAGGATCTTACCGCTGTT
GAGATCCAGTTCGATGTAACCCACTCGTGCACCCAACTGATCTTCAGCATCTTTTACTTTCACCAGCGTT
TCTGGGTGAGCAAAAACAGGAAGGCAAAATGCCGCAAAAAAGGGAATAAGGGCGACACGGAAATGTTGAA
TACTCATACTCTTCCTTTTTCAATATTATTGAAGCATTTATCAGGGTTATTGTCTCATGAGCGGATACAT
ATTTGAATGTATTTAGAAAAATAAACAAATAGGGGTTCCGCGCACATTTCCCCGAAAAGTGCCACCTGAC
GTC
Features (pLannotate 1.2.2; 22 found; start..end, strand, type, name):
     14..132     -  CDS            lacZα (fragment): LacZα fragment of β-galactosidase; lacZ fragment
    140..158     +  promoter       T7 promoter: promoter for bacteriophage T7 RNA polymerase
    239..2101    +  CDS            Rep78: REP78_AAV2S - Experimental evidence at protein level: Swiss-Prot protein existence level 1. Plays an essential role in the initiation of viral DNA synthesis. Binds specifically to an inverted terminal repeat element (ITR) on the 3' and 5' ends of the viral DNA, where it cleaves a site specifically to generate a priming site for initiation of the synthesis of a complementary strand. Plays also a role as transcriptional regulator, DNA helicase and as key factors in site-specific integration of the viral genome. Regulates host PKA activity by interacting with host PRKX as a mechanism of interferi
   2142..2818    +  CDS            rtTA3 (fragment): reverse tetracycline transactivator 3 activates expression from Tet-responsive promoters in the presence of doxycycline
   2748..2858    +  CDS            VP48: 3 tandem repeats of the minimal activation domain of herpes simplex virus VP16 (Cheng et al., 2013)
   2897..2915    -  promoter       SP6 promoter: promoter for bacteriophage SP6 RNA polymerase
   2941..3165    +  polyA_signal   bGH poly(A) signal: bovine growth hormone polyadenylation signal
   3169..3190    +  promoter       SV40 promoter (fragment): SV40 enhancer and early promoter
   3226..3246    +  promoter       tight TRE promoter (fragment): Tet-responsive promoter PTight, consisting of seven tet operator sequences followed by the minimal CMV promoter
   3263..3283    +  promoter       tight TRE promoter (fragment): Tet-responsive promoter PTight, consisting of seven tet operator sequences followed by the minimal CMV promoter
   3300..3320    +  promoter       tight TRE promoter (fragment): Tet-responsive promoter PTight, consisting of seven tet operator sequences followed by the minimal CMV promoter
   3337..3357    +  promoter       tight TRE promoter (fragment): Tet-responsive promoter PTight, consisting of seven tet operator sequences followed by the minimal CMV promoter
   3374..3394    +  promoter       tight TRE promoter (fragment): Tet-responsive promoter PTight, consisting of seven tet operator sequences followed by the minimal CMV promoter
   3411..3431    +  promoter       tight TRE promoter (fragment): Tet-responsive promoter PTight, consisting of seven tet operator sequences followed by the minimal CMV promoter
   3448..3468    +  promoter       tight TRE promoter (fragment): Tet-responsive promoter PTight, consisting of seven tet operator sequences followed by the minimal CMV promoter
   3485..3505    +  promoter       tight TRE promoter (fragment): Tet-responsive promoter PTight, consisting of seven tet operator sequences followed by the minimal CMV promoter
   3511..4128    +  CDS            Rep52 (fragment): REP52_AAV2S - Experimental evidence at protein level: Swiss-Prot protein existence level 1. Plays a critical role during packaging of viral DNA into empty capsids, where they are thought to be part of the packaging motor complex. The single stranded genomic DNA is packaged in a 3' to 5' direction and requires the association between viral DNA and Rep40. Regulates host PKA activity by interacting with host PRKX as a mechanism to interfere with helper virus propagation and to promote its own replication. From Adeno-associated virus 2 (isolate Srivastava/1982) (AAV-2).
   4148..6376    +  CDS            VP1: CAPSD_AAV2S - Experimental evidence at protein level: Swiss-Prot protein existence level 1. Capsid protein self-assembles to form an icosahedral capsid with a T=1 symmetry, about 22 nm in diameter, and consisting of 60 copies of three size variants of the capsid protein VP1, VP2 and VP3 which differ in their N-terminus. The capsid encapsulates the genomic ssDNA. Binds to host cell heparan sulfate and uses host ITGA5-ITGB1 as coreceptor on the cell surface to provide virion attachment to target cell. This attachment induces virion internalization predominantly through clathrin-dependent endocyt
   6671..6699    -  misc_feature   MCS (fragment): pBluescript multiple cloning site
   6788..7376    -  rep_origin     ori: high-copy-number ColE1/pMB1/pBR322/pUC origin of replication
   7547..8407    -  CDS            AmpR: β-lactamase; bla; confers resistance to ampicillin, carbenicillin, and related antibiotics
   8408..8512    -  promoter       AmpR promoter: bla
