[The description below was written by a language model from this plasmid's Addgene catalogue record and pLannotate feature annotations shown in this document.]
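Description:
pUCmini-iCAP-AAV9-X1.1 is a rep/cap packaging plasmid for producing recombinant AAV with the engineered AAV9-X1.1 capsid. It is built on the small pUC57-mini backbone and is propagated in E. coli through a high-copy ColE1/pUC origin, with ampicillin selection from the AmpR (β-lactamase) gene and its own promoter. The annotation also picks up backbone remnants: a lacZα fragment, T7 and SP6 promoters, and part of a multiple cloning site. The plasmid carries no ITRs in the annotated features, which fits a helper supplied in trans with a separate ITR-flanked genome plasmid rather than a construct that is itself packaged.

The record calls the arrangement non-standard. An AAV2 Rep78 reading frame is followed by a tetracycline transactivator coding region with VP16-derived activation repeats and a bGH polyadenylation signal. The annotation tool matched this region to rtTA3, whereas the depositor describes a tTA-TRE system. Downstream lies an array of tet operator repeats (TRE), then a fragment of the Rep52 region, which would contain the p41 promoter recorded for the insert. The VP1 capsid reading frame follows and, in AAV, also encodes VP2 and VP3. The tool matched this reading frame to the AAV2 capsid by homology, but the catalogue identifies it as the synthetic AAV9-X1.1 cap. The transactivator acting on the TRE amplifies cap expression in the mammalian producer cells.

A depositor note states that an XbaI site added for cloning convenience creates a K449R substitution with no overt effect on vector production or transduction. The associated publication concerns systemic AAVs for gene delivery to and across brain vasculature, with endothelial-specific tropism in rodents and broad tropism in primates.
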