Addgene plasmid #196836: pUCmini-iCAP-AAV9-X1.1
Purpose: non-standard AAV2 rep-AAV9-X1.1 cap plasmid with AAV cap expression controlled by a tTA-TRE amplification system
Depositing lab: Viviana Gradinaru. Depositing organization: California Institute of Technology. Publication: Functional gene delivery to and across brain vasculature of systemic AAVs with endothelial-specific tropism in rodents and broad tropism in primates. Chen X, Wolfe DA, Bindu DS, Zhang M, Taskin N, Goertsen D, Shay TF, Sullivan EE, Huang SF, Ravindra Kumar S, Arokiaraj CM, Plattner VM, Campos LJ, Mich JK, Monet D, Ngo V, Ding X, Omstead V, Weed N, Bishaw Y, Gore BB, Lein ES, Akrami A, Miller C, Levi BP, Keller A, Ting JT, Fox AS, Eroglu C, Gradinaru V. Nat Commun. 2023 Jun 8;14(1):3345. doi: 10.1038/s41467-023-38582-7. PubMed 37291094.
Backbone
  Vector backbone: pUC57-mini
  Vector type: Mammalian Expression, AAV
Growth in bacteria
  Bacterial resistance: Ampicillin, 100 μg/mL
  Growth temperature: 37°C
  Growth strain: NEB Stable
  Copy number: Unknown
Gene/Insert
  Gene/Insert name: Synthetic construct isolate AAV9-X1.1 VP1 gene (alt name: AAV9-X1.1 cap)
  Species: Synthetic
  Promoter: p41
  Cloning method: Gibson Cloning
  Sequencing primers: 5′ unknown
Terms and licenses: Academic/Nonprofit Terms; Industry Terms: Not Available to Industry
Depositor comments: This work supported by NIH BRAIN Initiative grant UF1MH128336. The introduction of an XbaI restriction site for ease of cloning introduces a K449R mutation, which does not have an overt effect on vector production or transduction.
How to cite: pUCmini-iCAP-AAV9-X1.1 was a gift from Viviana Gradinaru (Addgene plasmid # 196836 ; http://n2t.net/addgene:196836 ; RRID:Addgene_196836)
